>Addgene plasmid #243947 | pUPD3_PARTPRM_J23118 | addgene full sequence | sequence record 487774 | Addgene NGS Result
GGTCTCGTTTGAGCTAGCACAATACCTAGGACTGAGCTAGCCGTCAACTCCCGAGACCACTCATCGCCCA
ATCACTAGTGAATTCGTTCTATAGTGTCACCTAAATACCATAGAGCCGTTGGTCATAGCTGTTTCCTGTC
CAGGCATCATGACACGGTTATCCACAGAATCAGGGGATAACGCAGGAAAGAACATGTGAGCAAAAGGCCA
GCAAAAGGCCAGGAACCGTAAAAAGGCCGCGTTGCTGGCGTTTTTCCATAGGCTCCGCCCCCCTGACGAG
CATCACAAAAATCGACGCTCAAGTCAGAGGTGGCGAAACCCGACAGGACTATAAAGATACCAGGCGTTTC
CCCCTGGAAGCTCCCTCGTGCGCTCTCCTGTTCCGACCCTGCCGCTTACCGGATACCTGTCCGCCTTTCT
CCCTTCGGGAAGCGTGGCGCTTTCTCATAGCTCACGCTGTAGGTATCTCAGTTCGGTGTAGGTCGTTCGC
TCCAAGCTGGGCTGTGTGCACGAACCCCCCGTTCAGCCCGACCGCTGCGCCTTATCCGGTAACTATCGTC
TTGAGTCCAACCCGGTAAGACACGACTTATCGCCACTGGCAGCAGCCACTGGTAACAGGATTAGCAGAGC
GAGGTATGTAGGCGGTGCTACAGAGTTCTTGAAGTGGTGGCCTAACTACGGCTACACTAGAAGAACAGTA
TTTGGTATCTGCGCTCTGCTGAAGCCAGTTACCTTCGGAAAAAGAGTTGGTAGCTCTTGATCCGGCAAAC
AAACCACCGCTGGTAGCGGTGGTTTTTTTGTTTGCAAGCAGCAGATTACGCGCAGAAAAAAAGGATCTCA
AGAAGATCCTTTGATCTTTTCTACGGGGTCTGACGCTCAGTGGAACGAAAACTCACGTTAAGGGATTTTG
GTCATGAGATTATCAAAAAGGATCTTCACCTAGATCCTTTTGTGATGATCGGCACGTAAGAGGTTCCAAC
TTTCACCATAATGAAATAAGATCACTACCGGGCGTATTTTTTGAGTTATCGAGATTTTCAGGAGCTAAGG
AAGCTAAAATGGAGAAAAAAATCACTGGATATACCACCGTTGATATATCCCAATGGCATCGTAAAGAACA
TTTTGAGGCATTTCAGTCAGTTGCTCAATGTACCTATAACCAGACCGTTCAGCTGGATATTACGGCCTTT
TTAAAGACCGTAAAGAAAAATAAGCACAAGTTTTATCCGGCCTTTATTCACATTCTTGCCCGCCTGATGA
ATGCTCATCCGGAATTCCGTATGGCAATGAAAGACGGTGAGCTGGTGATATGGGATAGTGTTCACCCTTG
TTACACCGTTTTCCATGAGCAAACTGAAACGTTTTCATCGCTCTGGAGTGAATACCACGACGATTTCCGG
CAGTTTCTACACATATATTCGCAAGATGTGGCGTGTTACGGTGAAAACCTGGCCTATTTCCCTAAAGGGT
TTATTGAGAATATGTTTTTCGTGTCAGCCAATCCCTGGGTGAGTTTCACCAGTTTTGATTTAAACGTGGC
CAATATGGACAACTTCTTCGCCCCCGTTTTCACCATGGGCAAATATTATACGCAAGGCGACAAGGTGCTG
ATGCCGCTGGCGATTCAGGTTCATCATGCCGTTTGTGATGGCTTCCATGTCGGCAGAATGCTTAATGAAT
TACAACAGTACTGCGATGAGTGGCAGGGCGGGGCGTAATTTTTTTAAGGCAGTTATTGGTGCCCTTAAAC
GCCTGGTTGCTACGCCTGAATAAGTGATAATAAGCGGATGAATGGCAGAAATTCGATGATAAGCTGTCAA
ACATGATGT
[125 nt withheld, positions 1830-1954]
C
[91 nt withheld, positions 1956-2046]
AGGGTGATGGTTCACGTAGTGGGCCAGCGCCCTGATAGACGGTTTTTCGCCCTTTGACGTTGGAGTCCAC
GTTCTTT
[37 nt withheld, positions 2124-2160]
ACCCTATCTCGGTCTATTCTTTTGATTTATAAGGGATTTTGCCGATTTCGGCCTATTGGTTAAAAAATGA
GCTGATTTAACAAAAATTTAACGCGAATTTTAACAAAATATTAACGCTTACAATTTTAACATTGTAGAAA
CGCATGTAAAACGACGGCCAGTGAATTGTAATACGACTCACTATAGGGTGAATTCCGCTTAGGACCTTAG
ATATTGATCTCAA
Features (pLannotate 1.2.2; 9 found; start..end, strand, type, name):
     22..47      -  promoter       J23119(SpeI) promoter (fragment): bacterial promoter (Registry of Standard Biological Parts BBa J23119) modified to end with an SpeI site
     88..106     -  promoter       SP6 promoter: promoter for bacteriophage SP6 RNA polymerase
    253..841     -  rep_origin     ori: high-copy-number ColE1/pMB1/pBR322/pUC origin of replication
    956..1058    +  promoter       cat promoter: promoter of the E. coli cat gene encoding chloramphenicol acetyltransferase
   1059..1715    +  CDS            cat: CAT_ECOLX - Experimental evidence at protein level: Swiss-Prot protein existence level 1. This enzyme is an effector of chloramphenicol resistance in bacteria. From Escherichia coli. This protein is used as a marker in many commonly used cloning vectors, such as pACYC184.
   1803..1820    -  promoter       tet promoter (fragment): E. coli promoter for tetracycline efflux protein gene
   1831..2286    +  rep_origin     f1 ori (sequence partly withheld): f1 bacteriophage origin of replication; arrow indicates direction of (+) strand synthesis
   2305..2326    -  CDS            lacZα (fragment): LacZα fragment of β-galactosidase; lacZ fragment
   2329..2347    +  promoter       T7 promoter: promoter for bacteriophage T7 RNA polymerase
