[The description below was written by a language model from this plasmid's Addgene catalogue record and pLannotate feature annotations shown in this document.]
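Description:
pUPD3_PARTPRM_J23118 is a small (about 2.4 kb) part-domestication plasmid from a GoldenBraid2.0 toolkit adapted for E. coli and related enteric bacteria. It is built on the pUPD3 entry vector, which is propagated at high copy in standard E. coli cloning strains through a ColE1/pUC-type origin and selected with chloramphenicol via a cat gene driven by its native promoter. The backbone also carries an f1 phage origin, which permits single-stranded DNA production. T7 and SP6 phage promoters sit on either side of the cloning site, alongside a short remnant of lacZα, presumably left from the screening cassette that the inserted part displaced.

The payload is a 36 bp synthetic insert, J23118, a constitutive bacterial promoter stored as a promoter part without a ribosome binding site. J23118 belongs to the Anderson series of sigma70 promoters of graded strengths. This explains why the automated annotation labels the region as a partial match to the closely related J23119 consensus promoter rather than identifying J23118 itself. A short hit to a tet promoter fragment is also reported in the backbone and is probably incidental.

The plasmid is catalogued as a bacterial expression vector, but it is not an expression construct on its own. It serves as a level-0 part donor: Golden Gate (type IIS restriction–ligation) assembly releases the promoter with defined overhangs so it can be joined to a separately chosen RBS, coding sequence and terminator to form a transcriptional unit. Because the RBS is omitted, users can vary transcription and translation strength independently when tuning constitutive gene expression.
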