Addgene plasmid #243947: pUPD3_PARTPRM_J23118
Purpose: GoldenBraid2.0 Constitutive promoter, lacking ribosome binding site.
Depositing lab: Christophe Herman. Depositing organization: Baylor College of Medicine. Publication: GoldenBraid2.0 E. coli: a comprehensive and characterized toolkit for enterics. Cooke MB, Welch KT, Ramirez LD, Wen AX, Marciano DC, Herman C. Synth Biol (Oxf). 2025 Aug 14;10(1):ysaf015. doi: 10.1093/synbio/ysaf015. eCollection 2025. PubMed 40927394.
Backbone
  Vector backbone: pUPD3
  Vector type: Bacterial Expression
Growth in bacteria
  Bacterial resistance: Chloramphenicol, 25 μg/mL
  Growth temperature: 37°C
  Growth strain: DH5alpha
  Copy number: High Copy
Gene/Insert
  Gene/Insert name: J23118
  Species: Synthetic
  Insert size (bp): 36
  Cloning method: Golden Gate
Terms and licenses: Academic/Nonprofit Terms; Industry Terms: Not Available to Industry
How to cite: pUPD3_PARTPRM_J23118 was a gift from Christophe Herman (Addgene plasmid # 243947 ; http://n2t.net/addgene:243947 ; RRID:Addgene_243947)
